>Addgene plasmid #209052 | pcDNA5-miniTurbo-TAF5-∆ex8 | addgene full sequence | sequence record 414803 | Addgene NGS Result
GACGGATCGGGAGATCTCCCGATCCCCTATGGTGCACTCTCAGTACAATCTGCTCTGATGCCGCATAGTT
AAGCCAGTATCTGCTCCCTGCTTGTGTGTTGGAGGTCGCTGAGTAGTGCGCGAGCAAAATTTAAGCTACA
ACAAGGCAAGGCTTGACCGACAATTGCATGAAGAATCTGCTTAGGGTTAGGCGTTTTGCGCTGCTTCGCG
ATGTACGGGCCAGATATACGCGTTGACATTGATTATTGACTAGTTATTAATAGTAATCAATTACGGGGTC
ATTAGTTCATAGCCCATATATGGAGTTCCGCGTTACATAACTTACGGTAAATGGCCCGCCTGGCTGACCG
CCCAACGACCCCCGCCCATTGACGTCAATAATGACGTATGTTCCCATAGTAACGCCAATAGGGACTTTCC
ATTGACGTCAATGGGTGGAGTATTTACGGTAAACTGCCCACTTGGCAGTACATCAAGTGTATCATATGCC
AAGTACGCCCCCTATTGACGTCAATGACGGTAAATGGCCCGCCTGGCATTATGCCCAGTACATGACCTTA
TGGGACTTTCCTACTTGGCAGTACATCTACGTATTAGTCATCGCTATTACCATGGTGATGCGGTTTTGGC
AGTACATCAATGGGCGTGGATAGCGGTTTGACTCACGGGGATTTCCAAGTCTCCACCCCATTGACGTCAA
TGGGAGTTTGTTTTGGCACCAAAATCAACGGGACTTTCCAAAATGTCGTAACAACTCCGCCCCATTGACG
CAAATGGGCGGTAGGCGTGTACGGTGGGAGGTCTATATAAGCAGAGCTCTCCCTATCAGTGATAGAGATC
TCCCTATCAGTGATAGAGATCGTCGACGAGCTCGTTTAGTGAACCGTCAGATCGCCTGGAGACGCCATCC
ACGCTGTTTTGACCTCCATAGAAGACACCGGGACCGATCCAGCCTCCGGACTCTAGCGTTTAAACTTAAG
CTTGGTACCGAGCTCGGATCCAGCTAGCGCCACCATGGCGATCCCGCTGCTGAACGCTAAACAGATTCTG
GGACAGCTGGACGGCGGGAGCGTGGCAGTCCTGCCTGTGGTCGACTCCACCAATCAGTACCTGCTGGATC
GAATCGGCGAGCTGAAGAGTGGGGATGCTTGCATTGCAGAATATCAGCAGGCAGGGAGAGGAAGCAGAGG
GAGGAAATGGTTCTCTCCTTTTGGAGCTAACCTGTACCTGAGTATGTTTTGGCGCCTGAAGCGGGGACCA
GCAGCAATCGGCCTGGGCCCGGTCATCGGAATTGTCATGGCAGAAGCGCTGCGAAAGCTGGGAGCAGACA
AGGTGCGAGTCAAATGGCCCAATGACCTGTATCTGCAGGATAGAAAGCTGGCAGGCATCCTGGTGGAGCT
GGCCGGAATAACAGGCGATGCTGCACAGATCGTCATTGGCGCCGGGATTAACGTGGCTATGAGGCGCGTG
GAGGAAAGCGTGGTCAATCAGGGCTGGATCACACTGCAGGAAGCAGGGATTAACCTGGACAGGAATACTC
TGGCCGCTATGCTGATCCGAGAGCTGCGGGCAGCCCTGGAACTGTTCGAGCAGGAAGGCCTGGCTCCATA
TCTGTCACGGTGGGAGAAGCTGGATAACTTCATCAATAGACCCGTGAAGCTGATCATTGGGGACAAAGAG
ATTTTCGGGATTAGCCGGGGGATTGATAAACAGGGAGCCCTGCTGCTGGAACAGGACGGAGTTATCAAAC
CCTGGATGGGCGGAGAAATCAGTCTGCGGTCTGCCGAAAAGATGCATGGGGGAGGGGGAGGATCTGGGGG
AGGGGGAGGATCTGACTACAAGGACCACGACGGTGACTACAAGGACCACGACATCGACTACAAGGACGAC
GACGACAAGTTAATTAAGGGCGCGCCACCTAGGACAAGTTTGTACAAAAAAGCAGGCTTCGCGGCGCTGG
CGGAGGAGCAGACGGAGGTGGCGGTCAAGCTAGAGCCTGAGGGACCGCCAACGCTGCTACCTCCGCAGGC
GGGGGACGGCGCAGGCGAGGGTAGCGGCGGCACTACCAACAACGGCCCCAACGGCGGCGGCGGGAACGTT
GCGGCGTCGTCGTCCACTGGCGGGGATGGCGGGACCCCCAAGCCCACGGTGGCTGTCTCCGCCGCTGCCC
CGGCGGGGGCGGCCCCGGTGCCCGCCGCTGCTCCGGACGCCGGCGCTCCGCATGACCGACAGACTCTACT
GGCCGTGCTGCAGTTCCTACGGCAGAGCAAACTCCGCGAGGCCGAAGAGGCGCTGCGCCGTGAGGCCGGG
CTGCTGGAGGAGGCAGTGGCGGGCTCCGGAGCCCCGGGAGAGGTGGACAGCGCCGGCGCTGAGGTGACCA
GCGCGCTTCTCAGCCGGGTGACCGCCTCGGCCCCTGGCCCTGCGGCCCCCGACCCTCCGGGCACTGGCGC
TTCGGGGGCCACGGTCGTCTCAGGTTCAGCCTCAGGTCCTGCGGCTCCGGGTAAAGTTGGAAGTGTTGCT
GTGGAAGACCAGCCAGATGTCAGTGCCGTGTTGTCAGCCTACAACCAACAAGGAGATCCCACAATGTATG
AAGAATACTATAGTGGACTGAAACACTTCATTGAATGTTCCCTGGACTGCCATCGGGCAGAGTTGTCCCA
ACTTTTTTATCCTCTGTTTGTGCACATGTACTTGGAGCTAGTCTACAATCAACATGAGAATGAAGCAAAG
TCATTCTTTGAGAAGTTCCATGGAGATCAGGAATGTTATTACCAGGATGACCTACGAGTATTATCTAGTC
TTACCAAAAAGGAACACATGAAAGGGAATGAGACCATGTTGGATTTTCGAACAAGTAAATTTGTTCTGCG
TATTTCCCGTGACTCGTACCAACTCTTGAAGAGGCATCTTCAGGAGAAACAGAACAATCAGATATGGAAC
ATAGTTCAGGAGCACCTCTACATTGACATCTTTGATGGGATGCCGCGTAGTAAGCAACAGATAGATGCGA
TGGTGGGAAGTTTGGCAGGAGAGGCTAAACGAGAGGCAAACAAATCAAAGGTATTTTTTGGTTTATTAAA
AGAACCAGAAATTGAGGTACCTTTGGATGACGAGGATGAAGAGGGAGAAAATGAAGAAGGAAAACCTAAA
AAGAAGAAGCCTAAAAAAGATAGTATTGGATCCAAAAGCAAAAAACAAGATCCCAATGCTCCACCTCAGA
ACAGAATCCCTCTTCCTGAGTTGAAAGATTCAGATAAGTTGGATAAGATAATGAATATGAAAGAAACCAC
CAAACGAGTGCGCCTTGGGCCGGACTGCTTACCCTCCATTTGTTTCTATACATTTCTCAATGCTTACCAG
GGTCTCACTGCAGTGGATGTCACTGATGATTCTAGTCTGATTGCTGGAGGTTTTGCAGATTCAACTGTCA
GAGTGTGGTCGGTAACACCCAAAAAGCTTCGTAGTGTCAAACAAGCATCAGATCTTAGTCTTATAGACAA
AGAATCAGATGATGTCTTAGAAAGAATCATGGATGAGAAAACAGCAAGTGAGTTGAAGATTTTGTATGGT
CACAGTGGGCCTGTCTACGGAGCCAGCTTCAGTCCGGATAGGCTCTGGGCTACAGACCACTATCAGCCTT
TAAGAATATTTGCCGGCCATCTTGCTGATGTGAATTGTACCAGATTCCATCCAAATTCTAATTATGTTGC
TACGGGCTCTGCAGACAGAACTGTGCGGCTCTGGGACGTCCTGAATGGTAACTGTGTAAGGATCTTCACT
GGACACAAGGGACCAATTCATTCCTTGACATTTTCTCCCAATGGGAGATTCCTGGCTACAGGAGCAACAG
ATGGCAGAGTGCTTCTTTGGGATATTGGACATGGTTTGATGGTTGGAGAATTAAAAGGCCACACTGATAC
AGTCTGTTCACTTAGGTTTAGTAGAGATGGTGAAATTTTGGCATCAGGTTCAATGGATAATACAGTTCGA
TTATGGGATGCTATCAAAGCCTTTGAAGATTTAGAGACCGATGACTTTACTACAGCCACTGGGCATATAA
ATTTACCTGAGAATTCACAGGAGTTATTGTTGGGAACATATATGACCAAATCAACACCAGTTGTACACCT
TCATTTTACTCGAAGAAACCTGGTTCTAGCTGCAGGAGCTTATAGTCCACAATGATAACCCAGCTTTCTT
GTACAAAGTGGTGTGACTCGAGTCTAGAGGGCCCGTTTAAACCCGCTGATCAGCCTCGACTGTGCCTTCT
AGTTGCCAGCCATCTGTTGTTTGCCCCTCCCCCGTGCCTTCCTTGACCCTGGAAGGTGCCACTCCCACTG
TCCTTTCCTAATAAAATGAGGAAATTGCATCGCATTGTCTGAGTAGGTGTCATTCTATTCTGGGGGGTGG
GGTGGGGCAGGACAGCAAGGGGGAGGATTGGGAAGACAATAGCAGGCATGCTGGGGATGCGGTGGGCTCT
ATGGCTTCTGAGGCGGAAAGAACCAGCTGGGGCTCTAGGGGGTATCCCC
[124 nt withheld, positions 4530-4653]
C
[91 nt withheld, positions 4655-4745]
AGGGTGATGGTTCACGTACCTAGAAGTTCCTATTCCGAAGTTCCTATTCTCTAGAAAGTATAGGAACTTC
CTTGGCCAAAAAGCCTGAACTCACCGCGACGTCTGTCGAGAAGTTTCTGATCGAAAAGTTCGACAGCGTC
TCCGACCTGATGCAGCTCTCGGAGGGCGAAGAATCTCGTGCTTTCAGCTTCGATGTAGGAGGGCGTGGAT
ATGTCCTGCGGGTAAATAGCTGCGCCGATGGTTTCTACAAAGATCGTTATGTTTATCGGCACTTTGCATC
GGCCGCGCTCCCGATTCCGGAAGTGCTTGACATTGGGGAATTCAGCGAGAGCCTGACCTATTGCATCTCC
CGCCGTGCACAGGGTGTCACGTTGCAAGACCTGCCTGAAACCGAACTGCCCGCTGTTCTGCAGCCGGTCG
CGGAGGCCATGGATGCGATCGCTGCGGCCGATCTTAGCCAGACGAGCGGGTTCGGCCCATTCGGACCGCA
AGGAATCGGTCAATACACTACATGGCGTGATTTCATATGCGCGATTGCTGATCCCCATGTGTATCACTGG
CAAACTGTGATGGACGACACCGTCAGTGCGTCCGTCGCGCAGGCTCTCGATGAGCTGATGCTTTGGGCCG
AGGACTGCCCCGAAGTCCGGCACCTCGTGCACGCGGATTTCGGCTCCAACAATGTCCTGACGGACAATGG
CCGCATAACAGCGGTCATTGACTGGAGCGAGGCGATGTTCGGGGATTCCCAATACGAGGTCGCCAACATC
TTCTTCTGGAGGCCGTGGTTGGCTTGTATGGAGCAGCAGACGCGCTACTTCGAGCGGAGGCATCCGGAGC
TTGCAGGATCGCCGCGGCTCCGGGCGTATATGCTCCGCATTGGTCTTGACCAACTCTATCAGAGCTTGGT
TGACGGCAATTTCGATGATGCAGCTTGGGCGCAGGGTCGATGCGACGCAATCGTCCGATCCGGAGCCGGG
ACTGTCGGGCGTACACAAATCGCCCGCAGAAGCGCGGCCGTCTGGACCGATGGCTGTGTAGAAGTACTCG
CCGATAGTGGAAACCGACGCCCCAGCACTCGTCCGAGGGCAAAGGAATAGCACGTACTACGAGATTTCGA
TTCCACCGCCGCCTTCTATGAAAGGTTGGGCTTCGGAATCGTTTTCCGGGACGCCGGCTGGATGATCCTC
CAGCGCGGGGATCTCATGCTGGAGTTCTTCGCCCACCCCAACTTGTTTATTGCAGCTTATAATGGTTACA
AATAAAGCAATAGCATCACAAATTTCACAAATAAAGCATTTTTTTCACTGCATTCTAGTTGTGGTTTGTC
CAAACTCATCAATGTATCTTATCATGTCTGTATACCGTCGACCTCTAGCTAGAGCTTGGCGTAATCATGG
TCATAGCTGTTTCCTGTGTGAAATTGTTATCCGCTCACAATTCCACACAACATACGAGCCGGAAGCATAA
AGTGTAAAGCCTGGGGTGCCTAATGAGTGAGCTAACTCACATTAATTGCGTTGCGCTCACTGCCCGCTTT
CCAGTCGGGAAACCTGTCGTGCCAGCTGCATTAATGAATCGGCCAACGCGCGGGGAGAGGCGGTTTGCGT
ATTGGGCGCTCTTCCGCTTCCTCGCTCACTGACTCGCTGCGCTCGGTCGTTCGGCTGCGGCGAGCGGTAT
CAGCTCACTCAAAGGCGGTAATACGGTTATCCACAGAATCAGGGGATAACGCAGGAAAGAACATGTGAGC
AAAAGGCCAGCAAAAGGCCAGGAACCGTAAAAAGGCCGCGTTGCTGGCGTTTTTCCATAGGCTCCGCCCC
CCTGACGAGCATCACAAAAATCGACGCTCAAGTCAGAGGTGGCGAAACCCGACAGGACTATAAAGATACC
AGGCGTTTCCCCCTGGAAGCTCCCTCGTGCGCTCTCCTGTTCCGACCCTGCCGCTTACCGGATACCTGTC
CGCCTTTCTCCCTTCGGGAAGCGTGGCGCTTTCTCATAGCTCACGCTGTAGGTATCTCAGTTCGGTGTAG
GTCGTTCGCTCCAAGCTGGGCTGTGTGCACGAACCCCCCGTTCAGCCCGACCGCTGCGCCTTATCCGGTA
ACTATCGTCTTGAGTCCAACCCGGTAAGACACGACTTATCGCCACTGGCAGCAGCCACTGGTAACAGGAT
TAGCAGAGCGAGGTATGTAGGCGGTGCTACAGAGTTCTTGAAGTGGTGGCCTAACTACGGCTACACTAGA
AGAACAGTATTTGGTATCTGCGCTCTGCTGAAGCCAGTTACCTTCGGAAAAAGAGTTGGTAGCTCTTGAT
CCGGCAAACAAACCACCGCTGGTAGCGGTGGTTTTTTTGTTTGCAAGCAGCAGATTACGCGCAGAAAAAA
AGGATCTCAAGAAGATCCTTTGATCTTTTCTACGGGGTCTGACGCTCAGTGGAACGAAAACTCACGTTAA
GGGATTTTGGTCATGAGATTATCAAAAAGGATCTTCACCTAGATCCTTTTAAATTAAAAATGAAGTTTTA
AATCAATCTAAAGTATATATGAGTAAACTTGGTCTGACAGTTACCAATGCTTAATCAGTGAGGCACCTAT
CTCAGCGATCTGTCTATTTCGTTCATCCATAGTTGCCTGACTCCCCGTCGTGTAGATAACTACGATACGG
GAGGGCTTACCATCTGGCCCCAGTGCTGCAATGATACCGCGAGACCCACGCTCACCGGCTCCAGATTTAT
CAGCAATAAACCAGCCAGCCGGAAGGGCCGAGCGCAGAAGTGGTCCTGCAACTTTATCCGCCTCCATCCA
GTCTATTAATTGTTGCCGGGAAGCTAGAGTAAGTAGTTCGCCAGTTAATAGTTTGCGCAACGTTGTTGCC
ATTGCTACAGGCATCGTGGTGTCACGCTCGTCGTTTGGTATGGCTTCATTCAGCTCCGGTTCCCAACGAT
CAAGGCGAGTTACATGATCCCCCATGTTGTGCAAAAAAGCGGTTAGCTCCTTCGGTCCTCCGATCGTTGT
CAGAAGTAAGTTGGCCGCAGTGTTATCACTCATGGTTATGGCAGCACTGCATAATTCTCTTACTGTCATG
CCATCCGTAAGATGCTTTTCTGTGACTGGTGAGTACTCAACCAAGTCATTCTGAGAATAGTGTATGCGGC
GACCGAGTTGCTCTTGCCCGGCGTCAATACGGGATAATACCGCGCCACATAGCAGAACTTTAAAAGTGCT
CATCATTGGAAAACGTTCTTCGGGGCGAAAACTCTCAAGGATCTTACCGCTGTTGAGATCCAGTTCGATG
TAACCCACTCGTGCACCCAACTGATCTTCAGCATCTTTTACTTTCACCAGCGTTTCTGGGTGAGCAAAAA
CAGGAAGGCAAAATGCCGCAAAAAAGGGAATAAGGGCGACACGGAAATGTTGAATACTCATACTCTTCCT
TTTTCAATATTATTGAAGCATTTATCAGGGTTATTGTCTCATGAGCGGATACATATTTGAATGTATTTAG
AAAAATAAACAAATAGGGGTTCCGCGCACATTTCCCCGAAAAGTGCCACCTGACGTC
Features (pLannotate 1.2.2; 25 found; start..end, strand, type, name):
     28..80      -  misc_feature   bom (fragment): basis of mobility region from pBR322
    235..614     +  enhancer       CMV enhancer: human cytomegalovirus immediate early enhancer
    615..818     +  promoter       CMV promoter: human cytomegalovirus (CMV) immediate early promoter
    820..839     +  promoter       PLtetO-1 promoter (fragment): modified phage lambda PL promoter with tet operator sites (Lutz and Bujard, 1997)
    841..860     +  promoter       PLtetO-1 promoter (fragment): modified phage lambda PL promoter with tet operator sites (Lutz and Bujard, 1997)
    868..901     +  promoter       TRE3GV promoter (fragment): 3rd-generation Tet-responsive promoter that can be activated by binding of Tet-On® 3G, optimized for retroviral and lentiviral vectors
   1021..1791    +  CDS            miniTurbo: N-terminally truncated mutant of the E. coli biotin ligase BioID engineered for improved catalytic efficiency (Branon et al., 2018)
   1879..1899    +  CDS            FLAG (fragment): FLAG® epitope tag, followed by an enterokinase cleavage site
   1924..1948    +  protein_bind   attB1: mutant version of attB; recombination site for the Gateway® BP reaction BP Clonase™
   1951..4182    +  CDS            TAF5 (fragment): TAF5_HUMAN - Also known as TAF2D. Experimental evidence at protein level: Swiss-Prot protein existence level 1. TAFs are components of the transcription factor IID (TFIID) complex, PCAF histone acetylase complex and TBP-free TAFII complex (TFTC). TAFs components-TIIFD are essential for mediating regulation of RNA polymerase transcription. TAF5/TAFII100 interacts strongly with the histone H4-related TAF6/TAFII80 and the histone H3-related TAF9/TAFII31, as well as a stable complex comprised of both TAF5/TAFII80 and TAF6/TAFII31. Apparently weaker interactions of TAF5/TAFII100 with TBP, TAF1/TAFI
   4188..4212    -  protein_bind   attB2: mutant version of attB; recombination site for the Gateway® BP reaction BP Clonase™
   4260..4484    +  polyA_signal   bGH poly(A) signal: bovine growth hormone polyadenylation signal
   4488..4509    +  promoter       SV40 promoter (fragment): SV40 enhancer and early promoter
   4530..4763    +  rep_origin     f1 ori (fragment) (sequence partly withheld): f1 bacteriophage origin of replication; arrow indicates direction of (+) strand synthesis
   4768..4815    +  protein_bind   FRT: FLP-mediated recombination occurs in the 8-bp core sequence TCTAGAAA (Turan and Bode, 2011). FLP recombinase from the Saccharomyces cerevisiae 2μ plasmid
   4823..5845    +  CDS            HygR: aminoglycoside phosphotransferase from E. coli; aph(4)-Ia; confers resistance to hygromycin
   5855..5980    +  CDS            ble (fragment): BLE_KLEPN - Experimental evidence at protein level: Swiss-Prot protein existence level 1. Binding protein with a strong affinity to the bleomycin family of antibiotics. Binds to CL990; an antimitotic-antibiotic compound. From Klebsiella pneumoniae.
   5975..6096    +  polyA_signal   SV40 poly(A) signal: SV40 polyadenylation signal
   6169..6185    -  protein_bind   lac operator: The lac repressor binds to the lac operator to inhibit transcription in E. coli. This inhibition can be relieved by adding lactose or isopropyl-β-D-thiogalactopyranoside (IPTG). lac repressor encoded by lacI
   6193..6223    -  promoter       lac promoter: promoter for the E. coli lac operon
   6238..6259    -  protein_bind   CAP binding site: CAP binding activates transcription in the presence of cAMP. E. coli catabolite activator protein
   6272..6364    -  CDS            lacI (fragment): lac repressor; lacI; The lac repressor binds to the lac operator to inhibit transcription in E. coli. This inhibition can be relieved by adding lactose or isopropyl-β-D-thiogalactopyranoside (IPTG).
   6547..7135    -  rep_origin     ori: high-copy-number ColE1/pMB1/pBR322/pUC origin of replication
   7306..8166    -  CDS            AmpR: β-lactamase; bla; confers resistance to ampicillin, carbenicillin, and related antibiotics
   8167..8271    -  promoter       AmpR promoter: bla
