[The description below was written by a language model from this plasmid's Addgene catalogue record and pLannotate feature annotations shown in this document.]
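Description:
pcDNA5-miniTurbo-TAF5-∆ex8 is a mammalian expression plasmid built on the pcDNA5/FRT/TO backbone. It is designed to generate isogenic Flp-In cell lines with doxycycline-inducible expression of a proximity-labelling fusion protein. In bacteria it is maintained as a high-copy plasmid through a ColE1/pUC-type origin and selected with ampicillin (AmpR under its own bla promoter). The annotation also picks up small fragments of an f1 origin, the lac promoter/operator region and other backbone remnants, which have no evident role in the construct's function.

The expression cassette uses the CMV enhancer and promoter followed by tet operator sequences (the CMV/TO arrangement). Transcription is therefore repressed in cells expressing the Tet repressor and is switched on by adding doxycycline or tetracycline. Downstream lies miniTurbo, an engineered, N-terminally truncated E. coli biotin ligase with high catalytic efficiency. It is followed by a FLAG epitope and then the human TAF5 coding sequence lacking alternative exon 8. The TAF5 sequence is flanked by attB1 and attB2 sites left by Gateway cloning, and the cassette ends with a bGH polyadenylation signal. TAF5 is a subunit of the TFIID general transcription factor complex.

An FRT site sits directly upstream of a hygromycin resistance gene that has an SV40 poly(A) signal but no functional promoter of its own. As a result, hygromycin resistance arises only after Flp-mediated recombination places the plasmid at the genomic FRT site of a Flp-In host line. The resulting lines allow biotin-based proximity labelling to map the interaction neighbourhood of the exon-8-skipped TAF5 isoform, presumably for comparison with the exon-included form.
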