Addgene plasmid #209052: pcDNA5-miniTurbo-TAF5-∆ex8
Purpose: Vector for generating Flp-In cell lines allowing dox-inducible mammalian expression of miniTurbo fused to TAF5 isoform lacking the alternative exon-8 (∆ex8)
Depositing lab: Thomas Gonatopoulos-Pournatzis. Depositing organization: National Cancer Institute (NCI). Publication: Genome-scale exon perturbation screens uncover exons critical for cell fitness. Xiao MS, Damodaran AP, Kumari B, Dickson E, Xing K, On TA, Parab N, King HE, Perez AR, Guiblet WM, Duncan G, Che A, Chari R, Andresson T, Vidigal JA, Weatheritt RJ, Aregger M, Gonatopoulos-Pournatzis T. Mol Cell. 2024 Jul 11;84(13):2553-2572.e19. doi: 10.1016/j.molcel.2024.05.024. Epub 2024 Jun 24. PubMed 38917794.
Backbone
  Vector backbone: pcDNA5/FRT/TO
  Vector type: Mammalian Expression
  Selectable markers: Hygromycin, only when integrated into FlpIn FRT site
Growth in bacteria
  Bacterial resistance: Ampicillin, 100 μg/mL
  Growth temperature: 37°C
  Growth strain: NEB Stable
  Copy number: High Copy
Gene/Insert
  Gene/Insert name: TAF5 deltaexon-8
  Species: H. sapiens (human)
  Promoter: CMV/TO inducible promoter
  Tag / fusion protein: miniTurbo (N terminal on insert)
  Cloning method: Gateway Cloning
Terms and licenses: Academic/Nonprofit Terms; Industry Terms: Not Available to Industry
How to cite: pcDNA5-miniTurbo-TAF5-∆ex8 was a gift from Thomas Gonatopoulos-Pournatzis (Addgene plasmid # 209052 ; http://n2t.net/addgene:209052 ; RRID:Addgene_209052)
